>Addgene plasmid #70397 | R777-E113 Hs.JUN | depositor full sequence | sequence record 125846 | Full Sequence
TTAACGCTAGCATGGATGTTTTCCCAGTCACGACGTTGTAAAACGACGGCCAGTCTTAAAATTCGAGCTC
GGTCCGAGGATCCGAAATAATGATTTTATTTTGACTGATAGTGACCTGTTCGTTGCAACAAATTGATAAG
CAATGCTTTTTTATAATGCCAACTTTGTACAAAAAAGTTGGCACCATGACTGCAAAGATGGAAACGACCT
TCTATGACGATGCCCTCAACGCCTCGTTCCTCCCGTCCGAGAGCGGACCTTATGGCTACAGTAACCCCAA
GATCCTGAAACAGAGCATGACCCTGAACCTGGCCGACCCAGTGGGGAGCCTGAAGCCGCACCTCCGCGCC
AAGAACTCGGACCTCCTCACCTCGCCCGACGTGGGGCTGCTCAAGCTGGCGTCGCCCGAGCTGGAGCGCC
TGATAATCCAGTCCAGCAACGGGCACATCACCACCACGCCGACCCCCACCCAGTTCCTGTGCCCCAAGAA
CGTGACAGATGAGCAGGAGGGCTTCGCCGAGGGCTTCGTGCGCGCCCTGGCCGAACTGCACAGCCAGAAC
ACGCTGCCCAGCGTCACGTCGGCGGCGCAGCCGGTCAACGGGGCAGGCATGGTGGCTCCCGCGGTAGCCT
CGGTGGCAGGGGGCAGCGGCAGCGGCGGCTTCAGCGCCAGCCTGCACAGCGAGCCGCCGGTCTACGCAAA
CCTCAGCAACTTCAACCCAGGCGCGCTGAGCAGCGGCGGCGGGGCGCCCTCCTACGGCGCGGCCGGCCTG
GCCTTTCCCGCGCAACCCCAGCAGCAGCAGCAGCCGCCGCACCACCTGCCCCAGCAGATGCCCGTGCAGC
ACCCGCGGCTGCAGGCCCTGAAGGAGGAGCCTCAGACAGTGCCCGAGATGCCCGGCGAGACACCGCCCCT
GTCCCCCATCGACATGGAGTCCCAGGAGCGGATCAAGGCGGAGAGGAAGCGCATGAGGAACCGCATCGCT
GCCTCCAAGTGCCGAAAAAGGAAGCTGGAGAGAATCGCCCGGCTGGAGGAAAAAGTGAAAACCTTGAAAG
CTCAGAACTCGGAGCTGGCGTCCACGGCCAACATGCTCAGGGAACAGGTGGCACAGCTTAAACAGAAAGT
CATGAACCACGTTAACAGTGGGTGCCAACTCATGCTAACGCAGCAGTTGCAAACATTTTAATCAACTTTC
TTGTACAAAGTTGGCATTATAGGAAAGCATTGCTTATCAATTTGTTGCAACGAACAGGTCACTATCAGTC
AAAATAAAATCATTATTTGCATGCAAGCTTAGATCCTCTAGACCAGCCAGGACAGAAATGCCTCGACTTC
GCTGCTACCCAAGGTTGCCGGGTGACGCACACCGTGGAAACGGATGAAGGCACGAACCCAGTGGACATAA
GCCTGTTCGGTTCGTAAGCTGTAATGCAAGTAGCGTATGCGCTCACGCAACTGGTCCAGAACCTTGACCG
AACGCAGCGGTGGTAACGGCGCAGTGGCGGTTTTCATGGCTTGTTATGACTGTTTTTTTGGGGTACAGTC
TATGCCTCGGGCATCCAAGCAGCAAGCGCGTTACGCCGTGGGTCGATGTTTGATGTTATGGAGCAGCAAC
GATGTTACGCAGCAGGGCAGTCGCCCTAAAACAAAGTTAAACATTATGAGGGAAGCGGTGATCGCCGAAG
TATCGACTCAACTATCAGAGGTAGTTGGCGTCATCGAGCGCCATCTCGAACCGACGTTGCTGGCCGTACA
TTTGTACGGCTCCGCAGTGGATGGCGGCCTGAAGCCACACAGTGATATTGATTTGCTGGTTACGGTGACC
GTAAGGCTTGATGAAACAACGCGGCGAGCTTTGATCAACGACCTTTTGGAAACTTCGGCTTCCCCTGGAG
AGAGCGAGATTCTCCGCGCTGTAGAAGTCACCATTGTTGTGCACGACGACATCATTCCGTGGCGTTATCC
AGCTAAGCGCGAACTGCAATTTGGAGAATGGCAGCGCAATGACATTCTTGCAGGTATCTTCGAGCCAGCC
ACGATCGACATTGATCTGGCTATCTTGCTGACAAAAGCAAGAGAACATAGCGTTGCCTTGGTAGGTCCAG
CGGCGGAGGAACTCTTTGATCCGGTTCCTGAACAGGATCTATTTGAGGCGCTAAATGAAACCTTAACGCT
ATGGAACTCGCCGCCCGACTGGGCTGGCGATGAGCGAAATGTAGTGCTTACGTTGTCCCGCATTTGGTAC
AGCGCAGTAACCGGCAAAATCGCGCCGAAGGATGTCGCTGCCGACTGGGCAATGGAGCGCCTGCCGGCCC
AGTATCAGCCCGTCATACTTGAAGCTAGACAGGCTTATCTTGGACAAGAAGAAGATCGCTTGGCCTCGCG
CGCAGATCAGTTGGAAGAATTTGTCCACTACGTGAAAGGCGAGATCACCAAGGTAGTCGGCAAATAACCC
TCGAGCCACCCATGACCAAAATCCCTTAACGTGAGTTACGCGTCGTTCCACTGAGCGTCAGACCCCGTAG
AAAAGATCAAAGGATCTTCTTGAGATCCTTTTTTTCTGCGCGTAATCTGCTGCTTGCAAACAAAAAAACC
ACCGCTACCAGCGGTGGTTTGTTTGCCGGATCAAGAGCTACCAACTCTTTTTCCGAAGGTAACTGGCTTC
AGCAGAGCGCAGATACCAAATACTGTCCTTCTAGTGTAGCCGTAGTTAGGCCACCACTTCAAGAACTCTG
TAGCACCGCCTACATACCTCGCTCTGCTAATCCTGTTACCAGTGGCTGCTGCCAGTGGCGATAAGTCGTG
TCTTACCGGGTTGGACTCAAGACGATAGTTACCGGATAAGGCGCAGCGGTCGGGCTGAACGGGGGGTTCG
TGCACACAGCCCAGCTTGGAGCGAACGACCTACACCGAACTGAGATACCTACAGCGTGAGCATTGAGAAA
GCGCCACGCTTCCCGAAGGGAGAAAGGCGGACAGGTATCCGGTAAGCGGCAGGGTCGGAACAGGAGAGCG
CACGAGGGAGCTTCCAGGGGGAAACGCCTGGTATCTTTATAGTCCTGTCGGGTTTCGCCACCTCTGACTT
GAGCGTCGATTTTTGTGATGCTCGTCAGGGGGGCGGAGCCTATGGAAAAACGCCAGCAACGCGGCCTTTT
TACGGTTCCTGGCCTTTTGCTGGCCTTTTGCTCACATGTTCTTTCCTGCGTTATCCCCTGATTCTGTGGA
TAACCGTATTACCGCCTTTGAGTGAGCTGATACCGCTCGCCGCAGCCGAACGACCGAGCGCAGCGAGTCA
GTGAGCGAGGAAGCGGAAGAGCGCCCAATACGCAAACCGCCTCTCCCCGCGCGTTGGCCGATTCATTAAT
GCAGCTGGCACGACAGGTTTCCCGACTGGAAAGCGGGCAGTGAGCGCAACGCAATTAATACGCGTACCGC
TAGCCAGGAAGAGTTTGTAGAAACGCAAAAAGGCCATCCGTCAGGATGGCCTTCTGCTTAGTTTGATGCC
TGGCAGTTTATGGCGGGCGTCCTGCCCGCCACCCTCCGGGCCGTTGCTTCACAACGTTCAAATCCGCTCC
CGGCGGATTTGTCCTACTCAGGAGAGCGTTCACCGACAAACAACAGATAAAACGAAAGGCCCAGTCTTCC
GACTGAGCCTTTCGTTTTATTTGATGCCTGGCAGTTCCCTACTCTCGCG
Features (pLannotate 1.2.2; 11 found; start..end, strand, type, name):
     18..54      -  CDS            lacZα (fragment): LacZα fragment of β-galactosidase; lacZ fragment
     85..180     +  protein_bind   attL3: mutant version of attL; recombination site for the Gateway® LR reaction LR Clonase™
    186..1178    +  CDS            JUN: JUN_HUMAN - Experimental evidence at protein level: Swiss-Prot protein existence level 1. Transcription factor that recognizes and binds to the enhancer heptamer motif 5'-TGA[CG]TCA-3' (PubMed:10995748, PubMed:22083952). Promotes activity of NR5A1 when phosphorylated by HIPK3 leading to increased steroidogenic gene expression upon cAMP signaling pathway stimulation (PubMed:17210646). Involved in activated KRAS-mediated transcriptional activation of USP28 in colorectal cancer (CRC) cells (PubMed:24623306). Binds to the USP28 promoter in colorectal cancer (CRC) cells (PubMed:24623306). From Homo
   1186..1279    -  protein_bind   attL2 (fragment): mutant version of attL; recombination site for the Gateway® LR reaction LR Clonase™
   1394..1417    +  promoter       Pc promoter (fragment): intI1 (promoter lies within the coding sequence); class 1 integron promoter
   1593..1649    +  CDS            GmR (fragment): gentamycin acetyltransferase; aacC1; confers resistance to gentamycin
   1656..2447    +  CDS            SmR: aminoglycoside adenylyltransferase (Murphy, 1985); aadA; confers resistance to spectinomycin and streptomycin
   2540..3128    +  rep_origin     ori: high-copy-number ColE1/pMB1/pBR322/pUC origin of replication
   3311..3403    +  CDS            lacI (fragment): lac repressor; lacI; The lac repressor binds to the lac operator to inhibit transcription in E. coli. This inhibition can be relieved by adding lactose or isopropyl-β-D-thiogalactopyranoside (IPTG).
   3458..3485    -  terminator     rrnB T2 terminator: transcription terminator T2 from the E. coli rrnB gene
   3617..3660    +  terminator     rrnB T1 terminator: Escherichia coli rrnB; transcription terminator T1 from the E. coli rrnB gene
