[The description below was written by a language model from this plasmid's Addgene catalogue record and pLannotate feature annotations shown in this document.]
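Description:
R777-E113 Hs.JUN is a Gateway entry clone carrying the human JUN open reading frame (the c-Jun component of the AP-1 transcription factor, reference transcript NM_002228.3) in the pDonor-255 backbone. The plasmid is about 3.7 kb in total, with a 996 bp insert in a roughly 2.7 kb vector. It is maintained in E. coli from a high-copy ColE1/pUC-type origin. Selection is with spectinomycin, through an aadA (SmR) aminoglycoside adenylyltransferase gene, which also confers streptomycin resistance. A fragment of a class 1 integron Pc promoter and a short remnant of a gentamicin resistance gene lie upstream of aadA. The short lacZα and lacI fragments appear to be non-functional backbone remnants. The rrnB T1 and T2 terminators lie upstream of the cloning region, where such elements usually insulate an insert from read-through transcription.

The JUN coding sequence sits between two attL recombination sites, and the record shows no promoter positioned to drive it, so the clone is not itself an expression construct. The automated annotation labels the upstream site attL3 and the downstream site a fragment of attL2. The catalogue fields do not say which attL variants are present, so the upstream label may reflect the annotation tool's matching and not a true variant site. LR Clonase recombination at these sites transfers the ORF into a compatible destination vector, which supplies the promoter, tags and host-specific elements. The ORF keeps its native stop codon, so it suits expression of untagged JUN or N-terminal fusions, but not C-terminal tagging.
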