Addgene plasmid #70397: R777-E113 Hs.JUN
Purpose: Gateway ORF clone of human JUN [NM_002228.3] with stop codon (for native or N-terminal fusions)
Depositing lab: Dominic Esposito. Depositing organization: National Cancer Institute (NCI).
Backbone
  Vector backbone: pDonor-255
  Backbone size w/o insert (bp): 2693
  Vector type: Gateway Entry Clone
Growth in bacteria
  Bacterial resistance: Spectinomycin, 50 μg/mL
  Growth temperature: 37°C
  Growth strain: DH10B
  Copy number: High Copy
Gene/Insert
  Gene/Insert name: JUN (alt name: NM_002228.3)
  Species: H. sapiens (human)
  Insert size (bp): 996
  Entrez Gene: JUN (a.k.a. AP-1, AP1, c-Jun, cJUN, p39)
  Cloning method: Gateway Cloning
  Sequencing primers: 5′ M13F 23-mer (5'-CCCAGTCACGACGTTGTAAAACG); 3′ attLR 23-mer (5'-TAACATCAGAGATTTTGAGACAC)
Terms and licenses: Academic/Nonprofit Terms; Industry Terms: Not Available to Industry
How to cite: R777-E113 Hs.JUN was a gift from Dominic Esposito (Addgene plasmid # 70397 ; http://n2t.net/addgene:70397 ; RRID:Addgene_70397)
