>Addgene plasmid #70397 | R777-E113 Hs.JUN | addgene partial sequence | sequence record 132441 | pCR8_R1 5'-cgaaccgaacaggcttatgt-3'
GGTGTGCGTCACCCGGCAACCTTGGGTAGCAGCGAAGTCGAGGCATTTCTGTCCTGGCTGGTCTAGAGGA
TCTAAGCTTGCATGCAAATAATGATTTTATTTTGACTGATAGTGACCTGTTCGTTGCAACAAATTGATAA
GCAATGCTTTCCTATAATGCCAACTTTGTACAAGAAAGTTGATTAAAATGTTTGCAACTGCTGCGTTAGC
ATGAGTTGGCACCCACTGTTAACGTGGTTCATGACTTTCTGTTTAAGCTGTGCCACCTGTTCCCTGAGCA
TGTTGGCCGTGGACGCCAGCTCCGAGTTCTGAGCTTTCAAGGTTTTCACTTTTTCCTCCAGCCGGGCGAT
TCTCTCCAGCTTCCTTTTTCGGCACTTGGAGGCAGCGATGCGGTTCCTCATGCGCTTCCTCTCCGCCTTG
ATCCGCTCCTGGGACTCCATGTCGATGGGGGACAGGGGCGGTGTCTCGCCGGGCATCTCGGGCACTGTCT
GAGGCTCCTCCTTCAGGGCCTGCAGCCGCGGGTGCTGCACGGGCATCTGCTGGGGCAGGTGGTGCGGCGG
CTGCTGCTGCTGCTGGGGTTGCGCGGGAAAGGCCAGGCCGGCCGCGCCGTAGGAGGGCGCCCCGCCGCCG
CTGCTCAGCGCGCCTGGGTTGAAGTTGCTGAGGTTTGCGTAGACCGGCGGCTCGCTGTGCAGGCTGGCGC
TGAAGCCGCCGCTGCCGCTGCCCCCTGCCACCGAGGCTACCGCGGGAGCCACCATGCCTGCCCCGTTGAC
CGGCTGCGCCGCCGACGTGACGCTGGGCAGCGTGTTCTGGCTGTGCAGTTCGGCCAGG
